>Addgene plasmid #53474 | pUASp YFP Rab18 DN | addgene partial sequence | sequence record 87590 | EGFP-C 5'-CATGGTCCTGCTGGAGTTCGTG-3'
GAGCTGTACAAGTCCGGACTCAGATCTCGAGCTCAAGCTTCGAATTCTGCAGTCGACGGTACCGCGGGCC
CGGGATCATCAACAAGTTTGTACAAAAAAGCAGGCTTAATGGCTGATCGGGCTATCAAGCCGCTGGTGAT
CGGGGAAAGCGGCGTGGGCAAGAACAGTTTGATACGTCGCTTCGTGGAGAACAAGTTCGACCAGAACCAT
GACGTCACGATTGGCATGGACTTCAAGAGCAAAGTGATGCAGGTGGACGGCATAGACTACAAGGTGGCCC
TGTGGGATACGGCGGGCGCCGAGAGATTCCGCAGCCTGACGCCCAGTTTCTATCGGAAGGCTCTGGGCGC
CATTCTAGTGTACGACATCACCAGCAGGGACAGCCTGGTCAAGCTGGAAACCTGGCTGGCTGAACTGGAT
AGCTACAGCGACAATCCCAACATTGCCATCATTGTGGTAGGCAACAAGATCGACGAGGAGCGAGTTGTGG
ATCGCGAGGAGGGTCGAAAGTTTGCCAGGAAGCACAGGGCGCTCTTCATCGAGACCTCAGCCAAATGCGA
TCAGTTCGTCAGCGATGTGTTCAAAGATGTGGTGGAGAAGATCGTCTCCTCCGAATACTTCAACAATGGC
AATGCCTCCGCCGGTCTGGACATCGCCAGCGATCGGGATCTGGAGGCAAGCGCGTCTACGTGTTACTGTT
GAAACCCAGCTTTCTTGTACAAAGTGGTTGATGATCCTCTAGAGTCGACCTCGAACGTTAACGTTAACGT
AACGTTAACTCGAGGAGCTTGATAACATTATACCTAAACCCATGGTCAAGAGTAAACATTTCTGCCTTTG
AAGTTGAGAACACAATTAAGCATCCCCTGGTTAAACCTGACATTCATACTTGTTAATAGCGCCATAAACA
TAGCACCAATTTCGAA
