[The description below was written by a language model from this plasmid's Addgene catalogue record.]
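Description:
pUASp YFP Rab18 DN is a Drosophila expression plasmid built on the pUASp backbone, a vector designed for GAL4-responsive transgene expression in flies. In general use, pUASp-type vectors carry UAS (GAL4-binding) sites upstream of a promoter that works in the female germline as well as in somatic tissues, although no feature table is provided here, so the exact regulatory and transformation elements of this plasmid cannot be confirmed from the record. In bacteria the plasmid is selected with ampicillin. Its copy number is listed as unknown, and the origin of replication is not stated.

The insert is the D. melanogaster small GTPase Rab18 (CG3129), introduced by Gateway cloning and fused at its N terminus to a YFP tag supplied by the backbone. The coding sequence carries the S19N substitution. As the "DN" in the name indicates, this is the dominant-negative form: an equivalent Ser-to-Asn change in the nucleotide-binding region of Rab and Ras family GTPases typically favours the GDP-bound or inactive state and interferes with the endogenous protein's activation. The depositor also notes an additional polymorphism, L8P, which should be kept in mind when interpreting results.

The record gives "GAL4" as the promoter, meaning that expression depends on a GAL4 driver. In the binary GAL4/UAS system, the tissue and timing of YFP-Rab18 S19N production are set by the driver line chosen. The construct belongs to a systematic collection of tagged Drosophila Rab variants. It is suited to perturbing Rab18-dependent membrane trafficking in chosen cell types while following the fusion protein's localisation by fluorescence.
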