Addgene plasmid #53474: pUASp YFP Rab18 DN
Depositing lab: Matthew Scott. Depositing organization: Stanford University. Publication: Thirty-one flavors of Drosophila rab proteins. Zhang J, Schulze KL, Hiesinger PR, Suyama K, Wang S, Fish M, Acar M, Hoskins RA, Bellen HJ, Scott MP. Genetics. 2007 Jun;176(2):1307-22. Epub 2007 Apr 3. 10.1534/genetics.106.066761 PubMed 17409086.
Backbone
  Vector backbone: pUASp
  Vector type: Insect Expression
Growth in bacteria
  Bacterial resistance: Ampicillin, 100 μg/mL
  Growth temperature: 37°C
  Growth strain: DH5alpha
  Copy number: Unknown
Gene/Insert
  Gene/Insert name: Rab18
  Species: D. melanogaster (fly)
  Mutation: S19N
  Entrez Gene: Rab18 (a.k.a. Dmel_CG3129, AAF46057, CG3129, DRABR4, DRabRP4, DmRab18, Dmel\CG3129, Rab-RP4, Rab-r4, Rab18/RP4, rab18)
  Promoter: GAL4
  Tag / fusion protein: YFP (N terminal on backbone)
  Cloning method: Gateway Cloning
  Sequencing primers: 5′ EGFP-C; 3′ pUASp-3 (5'-AGGTTTAACCAGGGGATGCT-3')
Terms and licenses: Academic/Nonprofit Terms; Industry Terms: Not Available to Industry
Depositor comments: This construct contains a SNP - L8P.
How to cite: pUASp YFP Rab18 DN was a gift from Matthew Scott (Addgene plasmid # 53474 ; http://n2t.net/addgene:53474 ; RRID:Addgene_53474)
